Addgene plasmid #113630: pmKaxxte
Purpose: to test Cas9 gRNA efficiency or HR-capacity
Depositing lab: Ken Mills. Depositing organization: Queen's University Belfast. Publication: Altered splicing and cytoplasmic levels of tRNA synthetases in SF3B1-mutant myelodysplastic syndromes as a therapeutic vulnerability. Liberante FG, Lappin K, Barros EM, Vohhodina J, Grebien F, Savage KI, Mills KI. Sci Rep. 2019 Feb 25;9(1):2678. doi: 10.1038/s41598-019-39591-7. PubMed 30804405.
Backbone
  Vector backbone: unknown
  Vector type: Mammalian Expression
Growth in bacteria
  Bacterial resistance: Kanamycin, 50 μg/mL
  Growth temperature: 37°C
  Growth strain: NEB Stable
  Copy number: High Copy
Gene/Insert
  Gene/Insert name: mKaxxte2.5 (alt name: mKate2.5)
  Promoter: CMV
  Cloning method: Unknown
  Sequencing primers: 5′ unknown
Resource information
  A portion of this plasmid was derived from a plasmid made by: mKate2.5 from Michael Davidson (Addgene plasmid # 54828)
Terms and licenses: Academic/Nonprofit Terms; Industry Terms: Not Available to Industry
Depositor comments: One clones a fragment of DNA sequence at the MCS, then uses a targeted nuclease, such as Cas9 to trigger a double-strand break. This is then repaired by homologous recombination resulting in restoration of an intact mKate2.5 fluorescent protein (cloned from Addgene #54828). It can be used to test Cas9 gRNA efficiency, as it was in the paper, or HR-capacity in different cells.
How to cite: pmKaxxte was a gift from Ken Mills (Addgene plasmid # 113630 ; http://n2t.net/addgene:113630 ; RRID:Addgene_113630)
