[The description below was written by a language model from this plasmid's Addgene catalogue record and pLannotate feature annotations shown in this document.]
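Description:
pmKaxxte is a 4.0 kb mammalian expression plasmid that serves as a fluorescent reporter for nuclease-induced double-strand break repair. The parental backbone is not recorded. In bacteria it is maintained through a high-copy ColE1/pUC-type origin and selected with kanamycin via the Tn5 aminoglycoside phosphotransferase (NeoR/KanR) gene, which appears to be driven by a fragment of the bla (AmpR) promoter. No mammalian promoter is annotated upstream of this marker, so the record does not support its use for G418 selection in mammalian cells.

The payload is a disrupted version of the monomeric far-red fluorescent protein mKate2.5, originally derived from Entacmaea quadricolor. The human CMV immediate early enhancer and promoter, followed by a chimeric β-globin/immunoglobulin intron that aids expression, drive a cassette in which two mKate2.5 fragments of roughly 570 to 580 bp each flank a short multiple cloning site. Their combined length suggests that the two fragments share overlapping sequence, which would provide the homology needed for repair. An SV40 polyadenylation region sits downstream, annotated in reverse orientation along with a small remnant of large T antigen coding sequence.

In use, a DNA fragment containing a nuclease target site is cloned into the multiple cloning site, leaving the fluorescent protein non-functional. Cutting that site with a targeted nuclease such as Cas9 produces a double-strand break, and homologous recombination then restores an intact mKate2.5 coding sequence, giving a red fluorescent signal. That signal can be used to compare the cutting efficiency of Cas9 guide RNAs, as the depositors did, or to assess homologous recombination capacity in different cell types.
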