Features (pLannotate 1.2.2; 11 found; start..end, strand, type, name):
    140..517     +  enhancer       CMV enhancer: human cytomegalovirus immediate early enhancer
    519..718     +  promoter       CMV promoter: human cytomegalovirus (CMV) immediate early promoter
    813..945     +  intron         chimeric intron: chimera between introns from human β-globin and immunoglobulin heavy chain genes
    981..1559    +  CDS            mKate2.5 (fragment): mKate2.5 is a fluorescent protein published in 2012, derived from Entacmaea quadricolor. It is reported to be a monomer.
   1561..1579    +  misc_feature   MCS (fragment): pBluescript multiple cloning site
   1585..2154    +  CDS            mKate2.5 (fragment): mKate2.5 is a fluorescent protein published in 2012, derived from Entacmaea quadricolor. It is reported to be a monomer.
   2202..2283    -  polyA_signal   SV40 poly(A) signal: SV40 polyadenylation signal
   2306..2374    -  CDS            large T antigen (fragment): large T antigen from SV40 (simian virus 40)
   2481..3069    -  rep_origin     ori: high-copy-number ColE1/pMB1/pBR322/pUC origin of replication
   3150..3944    -  CDS            NeoR/KanR: aminoglycoside phosphotransferase from Tn5; aph(3')-II (or nptII); confers resistance to neomycin, kanamycin, and G418 (Geneticin®)
   3945..3971    -  promoter       AmpR promoter (fragment): bla
>Addgene plasmid #113630 | pmKaxxte | addgene full sequence | sequence record 225113 | Addgene NGS Result
TCAATATTGGCCATTAGCCATATTATTCATTGGTTATATAGCATAAATCAATATTGGCTATTGGCCATTG
CATACGTTGTATCTATATCATAATATGTACATTTATATTGGCTCATGTCCAATATGACCGCCATGTTGGC
ATTGATTATTGACTAGTTATTAATAGTAATCAATTACGGGGTCATTAGTTCATAGCCCATATATGGAGTT
CCGCGTTACATAACTTACGGTAAATGGCCCGCCTGGCTGACCGCCCAACGACCCCCGCCCATTGACGTCA
ATAATGACGTATGTTCCCATAGTAACGCCAATAGGGACTTTCCATTGACGTCAATGGGTGGAGTATTTAC
GGTAAACTGCCCACTTGGCAGTACATCAAGTGTATCATATGCCAAGTCCGCCCCCTATTGACGTCAATGA
CGGTAAATGGCCCGCCTGGCATTATGCCCAGTACATGACCTTACGGGACTTTCCTACTTGGCAGTACATC
TACGTATTAGTCATCGCTATTACCATGGTGATGCGGTTTTGGCAGTACACCAATGGGCGTGGATAGCGGT
TTGACTCACGGGGATTTCCAAGTCTCCACCCCATTGACGTCAATGGGAGTTTGTTTTGGCACCAAAATCA
ACGGGACTTTCCAAAATGTCGTAATAACCCCGCCCCGTTGACGCAAATGGGCGGTAGGCGTGTACGGTGG
GAGGTCTATATAAGCAGAGGTCGTTTAGTGAACCGTCAGATCACTAGTAGCTTTATTGCGGTAGTTTATC
ACAGTTAAATTGCTAACGCAGTCAGTGCTCGACTGATCACAGGTAAGTATCAAGGTTACAAGACAGGTTT
AAGGAGGCCAATAGAAACTGGGCTTGTCGAGACAGAGAAGATTCTTGCGTTTCTGATAGGCACCTATTGG
TCTTACTGACATCCACTTTGCCTTTCTCTCCACAGGGGTACCGAAGCCGCTAGCGCTACCGGTCGCCACC
ATGGTGAGCGAGCTGATTAAGGAGAACATGCACATGAAGCTGTACATGGAGGGCACCGTGAACAACCACC
ACTTCAAGTGCACATCCGAGGGCGAAGGCAAGCCCTACGAGGGCACCCAGACCATGAGAATCAAGGTCGT
CGAGGGCGGCCCTCTCCCCTTCGCCTTCGACATCCTGGCTACCAGCTTCATGTACGGCAGCAAAACCTTC
ATCAACCACCCTCAGGGCATCCCCGACTTCTTTAAGCAGTCCTTCCCTGAGGGCTTCACATGGGAGAGAG
TCACCACATACGAAGACGGGGGCGTGCTGACCGCTACCCAGGACACCAGCCTCCAGGACGGCTGCCTCAT
CTACAACGTCAAGATTAGAGGGGTGAACTTCCCAGCCAACGGCCCTGTGATGCAGAAGAAAACACTCGGC
TGGGAGGCCTCCACCGAGACGCTGTACCCCGCTGACGGCGGCCTGGAAGGCGCATGTGACATGGCCCTGA
AGCTCGTGGGCGGGGGCCACCTGATCTGCAACTTGGAGACCACATACAGATCCAAGAAACCCGCTAAGAA
CCTCAAGATGCCCGGGATCCGAATTCGATATCAAGCTTAGATCTAGAATCAAGGTCGTCGAGGGCGGCCC
TCTCCCCTTCGCCTTCGACATCCTGGCTACCAGCTTCATGTACGGCAGCAAAACCTTCATCAACCACCCT
CAGGGCATCCCCGACTTCTTTAAGCAGTCCTTCCCTGAGGGCTTCACATGGGAGAGAGTCACCACATACG
AAGACGGGGGCGTGCTGACCGCTACCCAGGACACCAGCCTCCAGGACGGCTGCCTCATCTACAACGTCAA
GATTAGAGGGGTGAACTTCCCAGCCAACGGCCCTGTGATGCAGAAGAAAACACTCGGCTGGGAGGCCTCC
ACCGAGACGCTGTACCCCGCTGACGGCGGCCTGGAAGGCGCATGTGACATGGCCCTGAAGCTCGTGGGCG
GGGGCCACCTGATCTGCAACTTGGAGACCACATACAGATCCAAGAAACCCGCTAAGAACCTCAAGATGCC
CGGCGTCTACAACGTGGACAGGAGACTGGAAAGAATCAAGGAGGCCGACAATGAGACCTACGTCGAGCAG
CACGAGGTGGCTGTGGCCAGATACTCTACTGGTGGCGCTGGTGATGGAGGTAAATGAGGTCGACTCGAGC
TCGATGAGTTTGGACAAACCACAACTAGAATGCAGTGAAAAAAATGCTTTATTTGTGAAATTTGTGATGC
TATTGCTTTATTTGTAACCATTATAAGCTGCAATAAACAAGTTAACAACAACAATTGCATTCATTTTATG
TTTCAGGTTCAGGGGGAGGTGTGGGAGGTTTTTTAAAGCAAGTAAAACCTCTACAAATGTGGTACTTAAG
AGGGGGAGACCAAAGGGCGAGACGTTAAGGCCTCACGTGACATGTGAGCAAAAGGCCAGCAAAAGGCCAG
GAACCGTAAAAAGGCCGCGTTGCTGGCGTTTTTCCATAGGCTCCGCCCCCCTGACGAGCATCACAAAAAT
CGACGCTCAAGTCAGAGGTGGCGAAACCCGACAGGACTATAAAGATACCAGGCGTTTCCCCCTGGAAGCT
CCCTCGTGCGCTCTCCTGTTCCGACCCTGCCGCTTACGGGATACCTGTCCGCCTTTCTCCCTTCGGGAAG
CGTGGCGCTTTCTCATAGCTCACGCTGTAGGTATCTCAGTTCGGTGTAGGTCGTTCGCTCCAAGCTGGGC
TGTGTGCACGAACCCCCCGTTCAGCCCGACCGCTGCGCCTTATCCGGTAACTATCGTCTTGAGTCCAACC
CGGTAAGACACGACTTATCGCCACTGGCAGCAGCCACTGGTAACAGGATTAGCAGAGCGAGGTATGTAGG
CGGTGCTACAGAGTTCTTGAAGTGGTGGCCTAACTACGGCTACACTAGAAGAACAGTATTTGGTATCTGC
GCTCTGCTGAAGCCAGTTACCTTCGGAAAAAGAGTTGGTAGCTCTTGATCCGGCAAACAAACCACCGCTG
GTAGCGGTGGTTTTTTTGTTTGCAAGCAGCAGATTACGCGCAGAAAAAAAGGATCTCAAGAAGATCCTTT
GATCTTTTCTACGGGGTCTGACGCTCAGTGGAACGAAAACTCACGTTAAGGGATTTTGGTCATGCCGTCT
CAGAAGAACTCGTCAAGAAGGCGATAGAAGGCGATGCGCTGCGAATCGGGAGCGGCGATACCGTAAAGCA
CGAGGAAGCGGTCAGCCCATTCGCCGCCAAGCTCTTCAGCAATATCACGGGTAGCCAACGCTATGTCCTG
ATAGCGGTCCGCCACACCCAGCCGGCCACAGTCGATGAATCCAGAAAAGCGGCCATTTTCCACCATGATA
TTCGGCAAGCAGGCATCGCCATGGGTCACGACGAGATCCTCGCCGTCGGGCATGCTCGCCTTGAGCCTGG
CGAACAGTTCGGCTGGCGCGAGCCCCTGATGCTCTTCGTCCAGATCATCCTGATCGACAAGACCGGCTTC
CATCCGAGTACGTGCTCTCTCGATGCGATGTTTCGCTTGGTGGTCGAATGGGCAGGTAGCCGGATCAAGC
GTATGCAGCCGCCGCATTGCATCAGCCATGATGGATACTTTCTCGGCAGGAGCAAGGTGAGATGACAGGA
GATCCTGCCCCGGCACTTCGCCCAATAGCAGCCAGTCCCTTCCCGCTTCAGTGACAACGTCGAGTACAGC
TGCGCAAGGAACGCCCGTCGTGGCCAGCCACGATAGCCGCGCTGCCTCGTCTTGCAGTTCATTCAGGGCA
CCGGACAGGTCGGTCTTGACAAAAAGAACCGGGCGCCCCTGCGCTGACAGCCGGAACACGGCGGCATCAG
AGCAGCCGATTGTCTGTTGTGCCCAGTCATAGCCGAATAGCCTCTCCACCCAAGCGGCCGGAGAACCTGC
GTGCAATCCATCTTGTTCAATCATAATATTATTGAAGCATTTATCAGGGTTCGTCTCGTCCCGGTCTCCT
CCCATGCATG
